Addgene plasmid #68122: pSIJ8
Purpose: Temperature sensitive plasmid for either lambda Red recombinase genes or flippase recombinase expression
Depositing lab: Alex Nielsen. Depositing organization: Danmarks Tekniske Universitet. Publication: Seven gene deletions in seven days: Fast generation of Escherichia coli strains tolerant to acetate and osmotic stress. Jensen SI, Lennen RM, Herrgard MJ, Nielsen AT. Sci Rep. 2015 Dec 8;5:17874. doi: 10.1038/srep17874. PubMed 26643270.
Backbone
  Vector backbone: pkd46
  Backbone manufacturer: Datsenko and Wanner, 2000
  Backbone size w/o insert (bp): 6330
  Total vector size (bp): 9647
  Vector type: Bacterial Expression
Growth in bacteria
  Bacterial resistance: Ampicillin, 100 μg/mL
  Growth temperature: 30°C
  Growth strain: XL1 Blue
  Growth instructions: Temperature sensitive origin.
  Copy number: Low Copy
Gene/Insert 1
  Gene/Insert name: flp recombinase
  Insert size (bp): 1272
  GenBank ID: AF048702.1
  Promoter: rhamnose
  Cloning method: Ligation Independent Cloning
  Sequencing primers: 5′ tatgtcgtgattgagcggga; 3′ caccacaattcagcaaattgtg
Gene/Insert 2
  Gene/Insert name: rhaS
  Species: E. coli
  Insert size (bp): 837
  Promoter: rhamnose
  Cloning method: Ligation Independent Cloning
  Sequencing primers: 5′ ctcctcaatttcattacgaccag; 3′ GTCCGTTATGTAGGTAGGAATCT
Gene/Insert 3
  Gene/Insert name: rhaR
  Species: E. coli
  Insert size (bp): 849
  Promoter: rhamnose
  Cloning method: Ligation Independent Cloning
  Sequencing primers: 5′ ttaagcagcaaacgggactg; 3′ TCAGATTCCTACCTACATAACGGAC
Terms and licenses: Academic/Nonprofit Terms; Industry Terms
How to cite: pSIJ8 was a gift from Alex Nielsen (Addgene plasmid # 68122 ; http://n2t.net/addgene:68122 ; RRID:Addgene_68122)
