[The description below was written by a language model from this plasmid's Addgene catalogue record and pLannotate feature annotations shown in this document.]
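Description:
pSIJ8 is a 9.6 kb bacterial expression plasmid for recombineering in Escherichia coli, built on the pKD46 backbone. It replicates from the low-copy pSC101 origin together with a temperature-sensitive Rep101 replication protein (annotated as carrying an A56V mutation). The plasmid is therefore maintained at 30°C, and this type of replicon is typically lost when cells are shifted to a higher temperature. Selection is by ampicillin resistance, provided by the bla β-lactamase gene under its own promoter.

The plasmid combines two independently inducible recombination systems. The first, inherited from pKD46, is the λ Red operon driven by the araBAD promoter, with the divergently transcribed araC regulator providing arabinose control and the λ tL3 terminator closing the unit. Within it, Gam blocks the host RecBCD nuclease, Exo resects double-stranded DNA to leave 3′ single-stranded tails, and Beta pairs those strands with a homologous target. The second system is the added payload: the yeast FLP site-specific recombinase on the opposite strand under the rhaB promoter. The E. coli rhaS and rhaR activator genes accompany it and confer tight induction by L-rhamnose.

With both functions on one plasmid, arabinose can be used to drive integration of an FRT-flanked selection cassette by homologous recombination. Rhamnose then triggers FLP-mediated excision of the marker, without swapping helper plasmids between steps. The associated publication describes this use for rapid sequential gene deletions in E. coli, and the temperature-sensitive replicon allows the plasmid to be cured from the finished strain.
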