Features (pLannotate 1.2.2; 14 found; start..end, strand, type, name):
    750..854     -  promoter       AmpR promoter: bla
    894..1769    -  CDS            araC: ARAC_ECOLI - Experimental evidence at protein level: Swiss-Prot protein existence level 1. Transcription factor that regulates the expression of several genes involved in the transport and metabolism of L-arabinose (PubMed:4362626, PubMed:328165, PubMed:6251457, PubMed:2962192, PubMed:6319708, PubMed:2231717, PubMed:1447222). Functions both as a positive and a negative regulator (PubMed:328165, PubMed:6251457). In the presence of arabinose, activates the expression of the araBAD, araE, araFGH and araJ promoters (PubMed:4362626, PubMed:328165, PubMed:6251457, PubMed:2962192, PubMed:6319708, Pub
   1796..2080    +  promoter       araBAD promoter: araBAD; promoter of the L-arabinose operon of E. coli; the araC regulatory gene is transcribed in the opposite direction (Guzman et al., 1995)
   2124..2540    +  CDS            Gam: inhibitor of the host RecBCD nuclease in the λ Red system; gam; protects the double-stranded DNA substrate for recombination
   2546..3331    +  CDS            Beta: single-stranded DNA binding recombinase in the λ Red system; bet; mediates pairing of a single-stranded DNA with a complementary target
   3328..4008    +  CDS            Exo: 5' to 3' double-stranded DNA exonuclease in the λ Red system; exo; creates 3' single-stranded DNA tails
   4009..4253    +  terminator     λ tL3 terminator: transcription terminator tL3 from phage λ
   4376..5647    -  CDS            FLP: site-specific recombinase FLP is a site-specific recombinase from Saccharomyces cerevisiae. Recombination occurs at FRT sequences.
   5671..5789    -  promoter       rhaB promoter: promoter of the E. coli rhaBAD operon, conferring tight induction with L-rhamnose and repression with D-glucose in the presence of RhaR and RhaS (Giacalone et al., 2006)
   5935..6771    +  CDS            rhaS: positive regulator of the rhaB promoter; E. coli rhaS; activated by L-rhamnose
   6845..7693    +  CDS            rhaR: transcriptional activator of rhaR and rhaS; E. coli rhaR; needed for rhamnose-dependent activation of the rhaB promoter
   7694..8644    -  CDS            Rep101(Ts): temperature-sensitive version of the RepA protein needed for replication with the pSC101 origin (Armstrong et al., 1984); rep101 encoding an A56V mutation
   8692..8914    -  rep_origin     pSC101 ori: low-copy replication origin that requires the Rep101 protein
   9536..749     -  CDS            AmpR (across the origin): β-lactamase; bla; confers resistance to ampicillin, carbenicillin, and related antibiotics
>Addgene plasmid #68122 | pSIJ8 | addgene full sequence | sequence record 243302 | Addgene NGS Result
TCTGGCCCCAGTGCTGCAATGATACCGCGAGACCCACGCTCACCGGCTCCAGATTTATCAGCAATAAACC
AGCCAGCCGGAAGGGCCGAGCGCAGAAGTGGTCCTGCAACTTTATCCGCCTCCATCCAGTCTATTAATTG
TTGCCGGGAAGCTAGAGTAAGTAGTTCGCCAGTTAATAGTTTGCGCAACGTTGTTGCCATTGCTACAGGC
ATCGTGGTGTCACGCTCGTCGTTTGGTATGGCTTCATTCAGCTCCGGTTCCCAACGATCAAGGCGAGTTA
CATGATCCCCCATGTTGTGCAAAAAAGCGGTTAGCTCCTTCGGTCCTCCGATCGTTGTCAGAAGTAAGTT
GGCCGCAGTGTTATCACTCATGGTTATGGCAGCACTGCATAATTCTCTTACTGTCATGCCATCCGTAAGA
TGCTTTTCTGTGACTGGTGAGTACTCAACCAAGTCATTCTGAGAATAGTGTATGCGGCGACCGAGTTGCT
CTTGCCCGGCGTCAATACGGGATAATACCGCGCCACATAGCAGAACTTTAAAAGTGCTCATCATTGGAAA
ACGTTCTTCGGGGCGAAAACTCTCAAGGATCTTACCGCTGTTGAGATCCAGTTCGATGTAACCCACTCGT
GCACCCAACTGATCTTCAGCATCTTTTACTTTCACCAGCGTTTCTGGGTGAGCAAAAACAGGAAGGCAAA
ATGCCGCAAAAAAGGGAATAAGGGCGACACGGAAATGTTGAATACTCATACTCTTCCTTTTTCAATATTA
TTGAAGCATTTATCAGGGTTATTGTCTCATGAGCGGATACATATTTGAATGTATTTAGAAAAATAAACAA
ATAGGGGTTCCGCGCACATTTCCCCGAAAAGTGCCACCTGCATCGATTTATTATGACAACTTGACGGCTA
CATCATTCACTTTTTCTTCACAACCGGCACGGAACTCGCTCGGGCTGGCCCCGGTGCATTTTTTAAATAC
CCGCGAGAAGTAGAGTTGATCGTCAAAACCAACATTGCGACCGACGGTGGCGATAGGCATCCGGGTGGTG
CTCAAAAGCAGCTTCGCCTGGCTGATACGTTGGTCCTCGCGCCAGCTTAAGACGCTAATCCCTAACTGCT
GGCGGAAAAGATGTGACAGACGCGACGGCGACAAGCAAACATGCTGTGCGACGCTGGCGATATCAAAATT
GCTGTCTGCCAGGTGATCGCTGATGTACTGACAAGCCTCGCGTACCCGATTATCCATCGGTGGATGGAGC
GACTCGTTAATCGCTTCCATGCGCCGCAGTAACAATTGCTCAAGCAGATTTATCGCCAGCAGCTCCGAAT
AGCGCCCTTCCCCTTGCCCGGCGTTAATGATTTGCCCAAACAGGTCGCTGAAATGCGGCTGGTGCGCTTC
ATCCGGGCGAAAGAACCCCGTATTGGCAAATATTGACGGCCAGTTAAGCCATTCATGCCAGTAGGCGCGC
GGACGAAAGTAAACCCACTGGTGATACCATTCGCGAGCCTCCGGATGACGACCGTAGTGATGAATCTCTC
CTGGCGGGAACAGCAAAATATCACCCGGTCGGCAAACAAATTCTCGTCCCTGATTTTTCACCACCCCCTG
ACCGCGAATGGTGAGATTGAGAATATAACCTTTCATTCCCAGCGGTCGGTCGATAAAAAAATCGAGATAA
CCGTTGGCCTCAATCGGCGTTAAACCCGCCACCAGATGGGCATTAAACGAGTATCCCGGCAGCAGGGGAT
CATTTTGCGCTTCAGCCATACTTTTCATACTCCCGCCATTCAGAGAAGAAACCAATTGTCCATATTGCAT
CAGACATTGCCGTCACTGCGTCTTTTACTGGCTCTTCTCGCTAACCAAACCGGTAACCCCGCTTATTAAA
AGCATTCTGTAACAAAGCGGGACCAAAGCCATGACAAAAACGCGTAACAAAAGTGTCTATAATCACGGCA
GAAAAGTCCACATTGATTATTTGCACGGCGTCACACTTTGCTATGCCATAGCATTTTTATCCATAAGATT
AGCGGATCCTACCTGACGCTTTTTATCGCAACTCTCTACTGTTTCTCCATACCCGTTTTTTTGGGAATTC
GAGCTCTAAGGAGGTTATAAAAAATGGATATTAATACTGAAACTGAGATCAAGCAAAAGCATTCACTAAC
CCCCTTTCCTGTTTTCCTAATCAGCCCGGCATTTCGCGGGCGATATTTTCACAGCTATTTCAGGAGTTCA
GCCATGAACGCTTATTACATTCAGGATCGTCTTGAGGCTCAGAGCTGGGCGCGTCACTACCAGCAGCTCG
CCCGTGAAGAGAAAGAGGCAGAACTGGCAGACGACATGGAAAAAGGCCTGCCCCAGCACCTGTTTGAATC
GCTATGCATCGATCATTTGCAACGCCACGGGGCCAGCAAAAAATCCATTACCCGTGCGTTTGATGACGAT
GTTGAGTTTCAGGAGCGCATGGCAGAACACATCCGGTACATGGTTGAAACCATTGCTCACCACCAGGTTG
ATATTGATTCAGAGGTATAAAACGAATGAGTACTGCACTCGCAACGCTGGCTGGGAAGCTGGCTGAACGT
GTCGGCATGGATTCTGTCGACCCACAGGAACTGATCACCACTCTTCGCCAGACGGCATTTAAAGGTGATG
CCAGCGATGCGCAGTTCATCGCATTACTGATCGTTGCCAACCAGTACGGCCTTAATCCGTGGACGAAAGA
AATTTACGCCTTTCCTGATAAGCAGAATGGCATCGTTCCGGTGGTGGGCGTTGATGGCTGGTCCCGCATC
ATCAATGAAAACCAGCAGTTTGATGGCATGGACTTTGAGCAGGACAATGAATCCTGTACATGCCGGATTT
ACCGCAAGGACCGTAATCATCCGATCTGCGTTACCGAATGGATGGATGAATGCCGCCGCGAACCATTCAA
AACTCGCGAAGGCAGAGAAATCACGGGGCCGTGGCAGTCGCATCCCAAACGGATGTTACGTCATAAAGCC
ATGATTCAGTGTGCCCGTCTGGCCTTCGGATTTGCTGGTATCTATGACAAGGATGAAGCCGAGCGCATTG
TCGAAAATACTGCATACACTGCAGAACGTCAGCCGGAACGCGACATCACTCCGGTTAACGATGAAACCAT
GCAGGAGATTAACACTCTGCTGATCGCCCTGGATAAAACATGGGATGACGACTTATTGCCGCTCTGTTCC
CAGATATTTCGCCGCGACATTCGTGCATCGTCAGAACTGACACAGGCCGAAGCAGTAAAAGCTCTTGGAT
TCCTGAAACAGAAAGCCGCAGAGCAGAAGGTGGCAGCATGACACCGGACATTATCCTGCAGCGTACCGGG
ATCGATGTGAGAGCTGTCGAACAGGGGGATGATGCGTGGCACAAATTACGGCTCGGCGTCATCACCGCTT
CAGAAGTTCACAACGTGATAGCAAAACCCCGCTCCGGAAAGAAGTGGCCTGACATGAAAATGTCCTACTT
CCACACCCTGCTTGCTGAGGTTTGCACCGGTGTGGCTCCGGAAGTTAACGCTAAAGCACTGGCCTGGGGA
AAACAGTACGAGAACGACGCCAGAACCCTGTTTGAATTCACTTCCGGCGTGAATGTTACTGAATCCCCGA
TCATCTATCGCGACGAAAGTATGCGTACCGCCTGCTCTCCCGATGGTTTATGCAGTGACGGCAACGGCCT
TGAACTGAAATGCCCGTTTACCTCCCGGGATTTCATGAAGTTCCGGCTCGGTGGTTTCGAGGCCATAAAG
TCAGCTTACATGGCCCAGGTGCAGTACAGCATGTGGGTGACGCGAAAAAATGCCTGGTACTTTGCCAACT
ATGACCCGCGTATGAAGCGTGAAGGCCTGCATTATGTCGTGATTGAGCGGGATGAAAAGTACATGGCGAG
TTTTGACGAGATCGTGCCGGAGTTCATCGAAAAAATGGACGAGGCACTGGCTGAAATTGGTTTTGTATTT
GGGGAGCAATGGCGATGACGCATCCTCACGATAATATCCGGGTAGGCGCAATCACTTTCGTCTACTCCGT
TACAAAGCGAGGCTGGGTATTTCCCGGCCTTTCTGTTATCCGAAATCCACTGAAAGCACAGCGGCTGGCT
GAGGAGATAAATAATAAACGAGGGGCTGTATGCACAAAGCATCTTCTGTTGAGTTAAGAACGAGTATCGA
GATGGCACATAGCCTTGCTCAAATTGGAATCAGGTTTGTGCCAATACCAGTAGAAACAGACGAAGAATCC
ATGGGTATGGACAGTTTTCCCTTTGATATGTAACGGTGAACAGTTGTTCTACTTTTGTTTGTTAGTCTTG
ATGCTTCACTGATAGATACAAGAGCCATAAGAACCTTATATGCGTCTATTTATGTAGGATGAAAGGTAGT
CTAGTACCTCCTGTGATATTATCCCATTCCATGCGGGGTATCGTATGCTTCCTTCAGCACTACCCTTTAG
CTGTTCTATATGCTGCCACTCCTCAATTGGATTAGTCTCATCCTTCAATGCTATCATTTCCTTTGATATT
GGATCATATGCATAGTACCGAGAAACTAGTGCGAAGTAGTGATCAGGTATTGCTGTTATCTGATGAGTAT
ACGTTGTCCTGGCCACGGCAGAAGCACGCTTATCGCTCCAATTTCCCACAACATTAGTCAACTCCGTTAG
GCCCTTCATTGAAAGAAATGAGGTCATCAAATGTCTTCCAATGTGAGATTTTGGGCCATTTTTTATAGCA
AAGATTGAATAAGGCGCATTTTTCTTCAAAGCTTTATTGTACGATCTGACTAAGTTATCTTTTAATAATT
GGTATTCCTGTTTATTGCTTGAAGAATTGCCGGTCCTATTTACTCGTTTTAGGACTGGTTCAGAATTCCT
CAAAAATTCATCCAAATATACAAGTGGATCGATCCTACCCCTTGCGCTAAAGAAGTATATGTGCCTACTA
ACGCTTGTCTTTGTCTCTGTCACTAAACACTGGATTATTACTCCCAGATACTTATTTTGGACTAATTTAA
ATGATTTCGGATCAACGTTCTTAATATCGCTGAATCTTCCACAATTGATGAAAGTAGCTAGGAAGAGGAA
TTGGTATAAAGTTTTTGTTTTTGTAAATCTCGAAGTATACTCAAACGAATTTAGTATTTTCTCAGTGATC
TCCCAGATGCTTTCACCCTCACTTAGAAGTGCTTTAAGCATTTTTTTACTGTGGCTATTTCCCTTATCTG
CTTCTTCCGATGATTCGAACTGTAATTGCAAACTACTTACAATATCAGTGATATCAGATTGATGTTTTTG
TCCATAGTAAGGAATAATTGTAAATTCCCAAGCAGGAATCAATTTCTTTAATGAGGCTTCCAGAATTGTT
GCTTTTTGCGTCTTGTATTTAAACTGGAGTGATTTATTGACAATATCGAAACTCAGCGAATTGCTTATGA
TAGTATTATAGCTCATGAATGTGGCTCTCTTGATTGCTGTTCCGTTATGTGTAATCATCCAACATAAATA
GGTTAGTTCAGCAGCACATAATGCTATTTTCTCACCTGAAGGTCTTTCAAACCTTTCCACAAACTGACGA
ACAAGCACCTTAGGTGGTGTTTTACATAATATACCAAATTGTGGCATCTAGTATTTCTCCTCAATTTCAT
TACGACCAGTCTAAAAAGCGCCTGAATTCGCGACCTTCTCGTTACTGACAGGAAAATGGGCCATTGGCAA
CCAGGGAAAGATGAACGTGATGATGTTCACAATTTGCTGAATTGTGGTGATGTGATGCTCACCGCATTTC
CTGAAAATTCACGCTGTATCTTGAAAAATCGACGTTTTTTACGTGGTTTTCCGTCGAAAATTTAAGGTAA
GAACCTGACCTCGTGATTACTATTTCGCCGTGTTGACGACATCAGGAGGCCAGTATGACCGTATTACATA
GTGTGGATTTTTTTCCGTCTGGTAACGCGTCCGTGGCGATAGAACCCCGGCTCCCGCAGGCGGATTTTCC
TGAACATCATCATGATTTTCATGAAATTGTGATTGTCGAACATGGCACGGGTATTCATGTGTTTAATGGG
CAGCCCTATACCATCACCGGTGGCACGGTCTGTTTCGTACGCGATCATGATCGGCATCTGTATGAACATA
CCGATAATCTGTGTCTGACCAATGTGCTGTATCGCTCGCCGGATCGATTTCAGTTTCTCGCCGGGCTGAA
TCAGTTGCTGCCACAAGAGCTGGATGGGCAGTATCCGTCTCACTGGCGCGTTAACCACAGCGTATTGCAG
CAGGTGCGACAGCTGGTTGCACAGATGGAACAGCAGGAAGGGGAAAATGATTTACCCTCGACCGCCAGTC
GCGAGATCTTGTTTATGCAATTACTGCTCTTGCTGCGTAAAAGCAGTTTGCAGGAGAACCTGGAAAACAG
CGCATCACGTCTCAACTTGCTTCTGGCCTGGCTGGAGGACCATTTTGCCGATGAGGTGAATTGGGATGCC
GTGGCGGATCAATTTTCTCTTTCACTGCGTACGCTACATCGGCAGCTTAAGCAGCAAACGGGACTGACGC
CTCAGCGATACCTGAACCGCCTGCGACTGATGAAAGCCCGACATCTGCTACGCCACAGCGAGGCCAGCGT
TACTGACATCGCCTATCGCTGTGGATTCAGCGACAGTAACCACTTTTCGACGCTTTTTCGCCGAGAGTTT
AACTGGTCACCGCGTGATATTCGCCAGGGACGGGATGGCTTTCTGCAATAACGCGAATCTTCTCAACGTA
TTTGTACGCCATATTGCGAATAATCAACTTCGTTCTCTGGCCGAGGTAGCCACGGTGGCGCATCAGTTAA
AACTTCTCAAAGATGATTTTTTTGCCAGCGACCAGCAGGCAGTCGCTGTGGCTGACCGTTATCCGCAAGA
TGTCTTTGCTGAACATACACATGATTTTTGTGAGCTGGTGATTGTCTGGCGCGGTAATGGCCTGCATGTA
CTCAACGATCGCCCTTATCGCATTACCCGTGGCGATCTCTTTTACATTCATGCTGACGATAAACACTCCT
ACGCTTCCGTTAACGATCTGGTTTTGCAGAATATTATTTATTGCCCGGAGCGTCTGAAGCTGAATCTTGA
CTGGCAGGGGGCGATTCCGGGATTTAACGCCAGCGCAGGGCAACCACACTGGCGCTTAGGTAGCATGGGG
ATGGCGCAGGCGCGGCAGGTTATCGGTCAGCTTGAGTATGAAAGTAGTCAGCATGTGCCGTTTGCTAACG
AAATGGCTGAGTTGCTGTTCGGGCAGTTGGTGATGTTGCTGAATCGCCATCGTTACACCAGTGATTCGTT
GCCGCCAACATCCAGCGAAACGTTGCTGGATAAGCTGATTACCCGGCTGGCGGCTAGCCTGAAAAGTCCC
TTTGCGCTGGATAAATTTTGTGATGAGGCATCGTGCAGTGAGCGCGTTTTGCGTCAGCAATTTCGCCAGC
AGACTGGAATGACCATCAATCAATATCTGCGACAGGTCAGAGTGTGTCATGCGCAATATCTTCTCCAGCA
TAGCCGCCTGTTAATCAGTGATATTTCGACCGAATGTGGCTTTGAAGATAGTAACTATTTTTCGGTGGTG
TTTACCCGGGAAACCGGGATGACGCCCAGCCAGTGGCGTCATCTCAATTCGCAGAAAGATTAATCAGATC
CTTCCGTATTTAGCCAGTATGTTCTCTAGTGTGGTTCGTTGTTTTTGCGTGAGCCATGAGAACGAACCAT
TGAGATCATACTTACTTTGCATGTCACTCAAAAATTTTGCCTCAAAACTGGTGAGCTGAATTTTTGCAGT
TAAAGCATCGTGTAGTGTTTTTCTTAGTCCGTTATGTAGGTAGGAATCTGATGTAATGGTTGTTGGTATT
TTGTCACCATTCATTTTTATCTGGTTGTTCTCAAGTTCGGTTACGAGATCCATTTGTCTATCTAGTTCAA
CTTGGAAAATCAACGTATCAGTCGGGCGGCCTCGCTTATCAACCACCAATTTCATATTGCTGTAAGTGTT
TAAATCTTTACTTATTGGTTTCAAAACCCATTGGTTAAGCCTTTTAAACTCATGGTAGTTATTTTCAAGC
ATTAACATGAACTTAAATTCATCAAGGCTAATCTCTATATTTGCCTTGTGAGTTTTCTTTTGTGTTAGTT
CTTTTAATAACCACTCATAAATCCTCATAGAGTATTTGTTTTCAAAAGACTTAACATGTTCCAGATTATA
TTTTATGAATTTTTTTAACTGGAAAAGATAAGGCAATATCTCTTCACTAAAAACTAATTCTAATTTTTCG
CTTGAGAACTTGGCATAGTTTGTCCACTGGAAAATCTCAAAGCCTTTAACCAAAGGATTCCTGATTTCCA
CAGTTCTCGTCATCAGCTCTCTGGTTGCTTTAGCTAATACACCATAAGCATTTTCCCTACTGATGTTCAT
CATCTGAACGTATTGGTTATAAGTGAACGATACCGTCCGTTCTTTCCTTGTAGGGTTTTCAATCGTGGGG
TTGAGTAGTGCCACACAGCATAAAATTAGCTTGGTTTCATGCTCCGTTAAGTCATAGCGACTAATCGCTA
GTTCATTTGCTTTGAAAACAACTAATTCAGACATACATCTCAATTGGTCTAGGTGATTTTAATCACTATA
CCAATTGAGATGGGCTAGTCAATGATAATTACTAGTCCTTTTCCTTTGAGTTGTGGGTATCTGTAAATTC
TGCTAGACCTTTGCTGGAAAACTTGTAAATTCTGCTAGACCCTCTGTAAATTCCGCTAGACCTTTGTGTG
TTTTTTTTGTTTATATTCAAGTGGTTATAATTTATAGAATAAAGAAAGAATAAAAAAAGATAAAAAGAAT
AGATCCCAGCCCTGTGTATAACTCACTACTTTAGTCAGTTCCGCAGTATTACAAAAGGATGTCGCAAACG
CTGTTTGCTCCTCTACAAAACAGACCTTAAAACCCTAAAGGCTTAAGTAGCACCCTCGCAAGCTCGGTTG
CGGCCGCAATCGGGCAAATCGCTGAATATTCCTTTTGTCTCCGACCATCAGGCACCTGAGTCGCTGTCTT
TTTCGTGACATTCAGTTCGCTGCGCTCACGGCTCTGGCAGTGAATGGGGGTAAATGGCACTACAGGCGCC
TTTTATGGATTCATGCAAGGAAACTACCCATAATACAAGAAAAGCCCGTCACGGGCTTCTCAGGGCGTTT
TATGGCGGGTCTGCTATGTGGTGCTATCTGACTTTTTGCTGTTCAGCAGTTCCTGCCCTCTGATTTTCCA
GTCTGACCACTTCGGATTATCCCGTGACAGGTCATTCAGACTGGCTAATGCACCCAGTAAGGCAGCGGTA
TCATCAACGGGGTCTGACGCTCAGTGGAACGAAAACTCACGTTAAGGGATTTTGGTCATGAGATTATCAA
AAAGGATCTTCACCTAGATCCTTTTAAATTAAAAATGAAGTTTTAAATCAATCTAAAGTATATATGAGTA
AACTTGGTCTGACAGTTACCAATGCTTAATCAGTGAGGCACCTATCTCAGCGATCTGTCTATTTCGTTCA
TCCATAGTTGCCTGACTCCCCGTCGTGTAGATAACTACGATACGGGAGGGCTTACCA
