>Addgene plasmid #68122 | pSIJ8 | addgene partial sequence | sequence record 130612 | pkd46-Rev 5'-caccacaattcagcaaattgtg-3'
ATGCCACAATTTGGTATATTATGTAAAACACCACCTAAGGTGCTTGTTCGTCAGTTTGTGGAAAGGTTTG
AAAGACCTTCAGGTGAGAAAATAGCATTATGTGCTGCTGAACTAACCTATTTATGTTGGATGATTACACA
TAACGGAACAGCAATCAAGAGAGCCACATTCATGAGCTATAATACTATCATAAGCAATTCGCTGAGTTTC
GATATTGTCAATAAATCACTCCAGTTTAAATACAAGACGCAAAAAGCAACAATTCTGGAAGCCTCATTAA
AGAAATTGATTCCTGCTTGGGAATTTACAATTATTCCTTACTATGGACAAAAACATCAATCTGATATCAC
TGATATTGTAAGTAGTTTGCAATTACAGTTCGAATCATCGGAAGAAGCAGATAAGGGAAATAGCCACAGT
AAAAAAATGCTTAAAGCACTTCTAAGTGAGGGTGAAAGC
