>Addgene plasmid #68122 | pSIJ8 | addgene partial sequence | sequence record 130613 | RhaS-Fwd 5'-ttaagcagcaaacgggactg-3'
AAGCCCGACATCTGCTACGCCACAGCGAGGCCAGCGTTACTGACATCGCCTATCGCTGTGGATTCAGCGA
CAGTAACCACTTTTCGACGCTTTTTCGCCGAGAGTTTAACTGGTCACCGCGTGATATTCGCCAGGGACGG
GATGGCTTTCTGCAATAACGCGAATCTTCTCAACGTATTTGTACGCCATATTGCGAATAATCAACTTCGT
TCTCTGGCCGAGGTAGCCACGGTGGCGCATCAGTTAAAACTTCTCAAAGATGATTTTTTTGCCAGCGACC
AGCAGGCAGTCGCTGTGGCTGACCGTTATCCGCAAGATGTCTTTGCTGAACATACACATGATTTTTGTGA
GCTGGTGATTGTCTGGCGCGGTAATGGCCTGCATGTACTCAACGATCGCCCTTATCGCATTACCCGTGGC
GATCTCTTTTACATTCATGCTGACGATAAACACTCCTACGCTTCCGTTAACGATCTGGTTTTGCAGAATA
TTATTTATTGCCCGGAGCGTCTGAAGCTGAATCTTGACTGGCAGGGGGCGATTCCGGGATTTAACGCCAG
CGCAGGGCAACCACACTGGCGCTTAGGTAGCATGGGGATGGCGCAGGCGCGGCAGGTTATCGGTCAGCTT
GAGTATGAAAGTAGTCAGCATGTGCCGTTTGCTAACGAAATGGCTGAGTTGCTGTTCGGGCAGTTGGTGA
TGTTGCTGAATCGCCATCGTTACACCAGTGATTCGTTGCCGCCAACATCCAGCGAAACGTTGCTGGAT
